>Addgene plasmid #156502 | pD649-HAsp-CD47-Fc(DAPA)-AviTag-6xHis | addgene full sequence | sequence record 368829 | Addgene NGS Result
CGCGTTCGCCGACTACCCCGCCACGCGCCACACCGTCGATCCGGACCGCCACATCGAGCGGGTCACCGAG
CTGCAAGAACTCTTCCTCACGCGCGTCGGGCTCGACATCGGCAAGGTGTGGGTCGCGGACGACGGCGCCG
CGGTGGCGGTCTGGACCACGCCGGAGAGCGTCGAAGCGGGGGCGGTGTTCGCCGAGATCGGCCCGCGCAT
GGCCGAGTTGAGCGGTTCCCGGCTGGCCGCGCAGCAACAGATGGAAGGCCTCCTGGCGCCGCACCGGCCC
AAGGAGCCCGCGTGGTTCCTGGCCACCGTCGGCGTCTCGCCCGACCACCAGGGCAAGGGTCTGGGCAGCG
CCGTCGTGCTCCCCGGAGTGGAGGCGGCCGAGCGCGCCGGGGTGCCCGCCTTCCTGGAGACATCCGCGCC
CCGCAACCTCCCCTTCTACGAGCGGCTCGGCTTCACCGTCACCGCCGACGTCGAGGTGCCCGAAGGACCG
CGCACCTGGTGCATGACCCGCAAGCCCGGTGCCTGACACGTGCTACGAGATTTCGATTCCACCGCCGCCT
TCTATGAAAGGTTGGGCTTCGGAATCGTTTTCCGGGACGCCGGCTGGATGATCCTCCAGCGCGGGGATCT
CATGCTGGAGTTCTTCGCCCACCCCAACTTGTTTATTGCAGCTTATAATGGTTACAAATAAAGCAATAGC
ATCACAAATTTCACAAATAAAGCATTTTTTTCACTGCATTCTAGTTGTGGTTTGTCCAAACTCATCAATG
TATCTTATCATGTCTGTATACCGTCGACCTCTAGCTAGAGCTTGGCGTAATCATGGTCATTACCAATGCT
TAATCAGTGAGGCACCTATCTCAGCGATCTGTCTATTTCGTTCATCCATAGTTGCCTGACTCCCCGTCGT
GTAGATAACTACGATACGGGAGGGCTTACCATCTGGCCCCAGCGCTGCGATGATACCGCGAGAACCACGC
TCACCGGCTCCGGATTTATCAGCAATAAACCAGCCAGCCGGAAGGGCCGAGCGCAGAAGTGGTCCTGCAA
CTTTATCCGCCTCCATCCAGTCTATTAATTGTTGCCGGGAAGCTAGAGTAAGTAGTTCGCCAGTTAATAG
TTTGCGCAACGTTGTTGCCATCGCTACAGGCATCGTGGTGTCACGCTCGTCGTTTGGTATGGCTTCATTC
AGCTCCGGTTCCCAACGATCAAGGCGAGTTACATGATCCCCCATGTTGTGCAAAAAAGCGGTTAGCTCCT
TCGGTCCTCCGATCGTTGTCAGAAGTAAGTTGGCCGCAGTGTTATCACTCATGGTTATGGCAGCACTGCA
TAATTCTCTTACTGTCATGCCATCCGTAAGATGCTTTTCTGTGACTGGTGAGTACTCAACCAAGTCATTC
TGAGAATAGTGTATGCGGCGACCGAGTTGCTCTTGCCCGGCGTCAATACGGGATAATACCGCGCCACATA
GCAGAACTTTAAAAGTGCTCATCATTGGAAAACGTTCTTCGGGGCGAAAACTCTCAAGGATCTTACCGCT
GTTGAGATCCAGTTCGATGTAACCCACTCGTGCACCCAACTGATCTTCAGCATCTTTTACTTTCACCAGC
GTTTCTGGGTGAGCAAAAACAGGAAGGCAAAATGCCGCAAAAAAGGGAATAAGGGCGACACGGAAATGTT
GAATACTCATATTCTTCCTTTTTCAATATTATTGAAGCATTTATCAGGGTTATTGTCTCATGAGCGGATA
CATATTTGAATGTATTTAGAAAAATAAACAAATAGGGGTCAGTGTTACAACCAATTAACCAATTCTGAAC
ATTATCGCGAGCCCATTTATACCTGAATATGGCTCATAACACCCCTTGCTCATGACCAAAATCCCTTAAC
GTGAGTTACGCGCGCGTCGTTCCACTGAGCGTCAGACCCCGTAGAAAAGATCAAAGGATCTTCTTGAGAT
CCTTTTTTTCTGCGCGTAATCTGCTGCTTGCAAACAAAAAAACCACCGCTACCAGCGGTGGTTTGTTTGC
CGGATCAAGAGCTACCAACTCTTTTTCCGAAGGTAACTGGCTTCAGCAGAGCGCAGATACCAAATACTGT
TCTTCTAGTGTAGCCGTAGTTAGCCCACCACTTCAAGAACTCTGTAGCACCGCCTACATACCTCGCTCTG
CTAATCCTGTTACCAGTGGCTGCTGCCAGTGGCGATAAGTCGTGTCTTACCGGGTTGGACTCAAGACGAT
AGTTACCGGATAAGGCGCAGCGGTCGGGCTGAACGGGGGGTTCGTGCACACAGCCCAGCTTGGAGCGAAC
GACCTACACCGAACTGAGATACCTACAGCGTGAGCTATGAGAAAGCGCCACGCTTCCCGAAGGGAGAAAG
GCGGACAGGTATCCGGTAAGCGGCAGGGTCGGAACAGGAGAGCGCACGAGGGAGCTTCCAGGGGGAAACG
CCTGGTATCTTTATAGTCCTGTCGGGTTTCGCCACCTCTGACTTGAGCGTCGATTTTTGTGATGCTCGTC
AGGGGGGCGGAGCCTATGGAAAAACGCCAGCAACGCGGCCTTTTTACGGTTCCTGGCCTTTTGCTGGCCT
TTTGCTCACATGTTCTTTCCTGCGTTATCCCCTGATTCTGTGGATAACCGTATTACCGCCTTTGAGTGAG
CTGATACCGCTCGCCGCAGCCGAACGACCGAGCGCAGCGAGTCAGTGAGCGAGGAAGCGGAAGGCGAGAG
TAGGGAACTGCCAGGCATCAAACTAAGCAGAAGGCCCCTGACGGATGGCCTTTTTGCGTTTCTACAAACT
CTTTCTGTGTTGTAAAACGACGGCCAGTCTTAAGCTCGGGCCCCCTGGGCGGTTCTGATAACGAGTAATC
GTTAATCCGCAAATAACGTAAAAACCCGCTTCGGCGGGTTTTTTTATGGGGGGAGTTTAGGGAAAGAGCA
TTTGTCAGAATATTTAAGGGCGCCTGTCACTTTGCTTGATATATGAGAATTATTTAACCTTATAAATGAG
AAAAAAGCAACGCACTTTAAATAAGATACGTTGCTTTTTCGATTGATGAACACCTATAATTAAACTATTC
ATCTATTATTTATGATTTTTTGTATATACAATATTTCTAGTTTGTTAAAGAGAATTAAGAAAATAAATCT
CGAAAATAATAAAGGGAAAATCAGTTTTTGATATCAAAATTATACATGTCAACGATAATACAAAATATAA
TACAAACTATAAGATGTTATCAGTATTTATTATCATTTAGAATAAATTTTGTGTCGCCCTTAATTGTGAG
CGGATAACAATTACGAGCTTCATGCACAGTGGCGTTGACTCAATATTGGCCATTAGCCATATTATTCATT
GGTTATATAGCATAAATCAATATTGGCTATTGGCCATTGCATACGTTGTATCTATATCATAATATGTACA
TTTATATTGGCTCATGTCCAATATGACCGCCATGTTGGCATTGATTATTGACTAGTTATTAATAGTAATC
AATTACGGGGTCATTAGTTCATAGCCCATATATGGAGTTCCGCGTTACATAACTTACGGTAAATGGCCCG
CCTGGCTGACCGCCCAACGACCCCCGCCCATTGACGTCAATAATGACGTATGTTCCCATAGTAACGCCAA
TAGGGACTTTCCATTGACGTCAATGGGTGGAGTATTTACGGTAAACTGCCCACTTGGCAGTACATCAAGT
GTATCATATGCCAAGTACGCCCCCTATTGACGTCAATGACGGTAAATGGCCCGCCTGGCATTATGCCCAG
TACATGACCTTATGGGACTTTCCTACTTGGCAGTACATCTACGTATTAGTCATCGCTATTACCATGGTGA
TGCGGTTTTGGCAGTACATCAATGGGCGTGGATAGCGGTTTGACTCACGGGGATTTCCAAGTCTCCACCC
CATTGACGTCAATGGGAGTTTGTTTTGGCACCAAAATCAACGGGACTTTCCAAAATGTCGTAACAACTCC
GCCCCATTGACGCAAATGGGCGGTAGGCGTGTACGGTGGGAGGTCTATATAAGCAGAGCTCGTTTAGTGA
ACCGTCAGATCGCCTGGAGACGCCATCCACGCTGTTTTGACCTCCATAGAAGACACCGGGACCGATCCAG
CCTCCGCGGCCGGGAACGGTGCATTGGAACGCGGATTCCCCGTGCCAAGAGTGACGTAAGTACCGCCTAT
AGAGTCTATAGGCCCACCCCCTTGGCTTCGTTAGAACGCGGCTACAATTAATACATAACCTTATGTATCA
TACACATACGATTTAGGTGACACTATAGAATAACATCCACTTTGCCTTTCTCTCCACAGGTGTCCACTCC
CAGGTCCAACTGCACCTCGGTTCTATCGAAAACGCGCCTGCTAGCGCCACCATGAAGACCATCATTGCCC
TGAGCTACATCTTCTGCCTGGTGTTCGCTGCGGCCGCCCAACTGCTGTTCAACAAGACCAAGAGCGTGGA
ATTCACCTTCTGCAACGACACCGTGGTCATCCCTTGCTTCGTGACCAACATGGAAGCCCAGAACACCACC
GAGGTGTACGTGAAGTGGAAGTTCAAGGGCAGAGACATCTACACCTTCGACGGCGCCCTGAACAAGAGCA
CCGTGCCTACAGATTTCAGCAGCGCCAAGATCGAGGTGTCCCAGCTGCTTAAAGGCGACGCCAGCCTGAA
GATGGATAAGAGCGACGCCGTGTCTCACACCGGCAACTACACCTGTGAAGTGACCGAGCTGACCAGAGAG
GGCGAGACAATCATCGAGCTGAAGTACAGAGTGGTGTCCTGGTTCAGCCCCAACGAAGGCGCGCCGGGCG
GCGACAAGACCCACACCTGCCCCCCCTGCCCAGCTCCAGAACTGCTGGGAGGGCCTTCCGTGTTCCTGTT
CCCCCCCAAGCCCAAGGACACCCTGATGATCAGCAGGACCCCCGAGGTGACCTGCGTGGTGGTGGCCGTG
TCCCACGAGGACCCAGAGGTGAAGTTCAACTGGTACGTGGACGGCGTGGAGGTGCACAACGCCAAGACCA
AGCCCAGAGAGGAGCAGTACAACAGCACCTACAGGGTGGTGTCCGTGCTGACCGTGCTGCACCAGGACTG
GCTGAACGGCAAAGAATACAAGTGCAAAGTCTCCAACAAGGCCCTGGCTGCCCCAATCGAAAAGACAATC
AGCAAGGCCAAGGGCCAGCCACGGGAGCCCCAGGTGTACACCCTGCCCCCCAGCCGGGAGGAGATGACCA
AGAACCAGGTGTCCCTGACCTGTCTGGTGAAGGGCTTCTACCCCAGCGATATCGCCGTGGAGTGGGAGAG
CAACGGCCAGCCCGAGAACAACTACAAGACCACCCCCCCAGTGCTGGACAGCGACGGCAGCTTCTTCCTG
TACAGCAAGCTGACCGTGGACAAGTCCAGGTGGCAGCAGGGCAACGTGTTCAGCTGCAGCGTGATGCACG
AGGCCCTGCACAACCACTACACCCAGAAGTCCCTGAGCCTGAGCCCCGGCGGCAGCGGTCTTAATGATAT
TTTCGAGGCTCAGAAGATTGAGTGGCATGAACACCACCACCATCACCACTAAGGCCGGCCTGTAGTCACT
GGCACAACGCGTTACCCGGTAAGCCAATCGGGTATACACGGTCGTCATACTGCAGACAGGGTTCTTCTAC
TTTGCAAGATAGTCTTGAGTAGTAAAATAAATAGATAGAGAAAATCAGCCTCGACTGTGCCTTCTAGTTG
CCAGCCATCTGTTGTTTGCCCCTCCCCCGTGCCTTCCTTGACCCTGGAAGGTGCCACTCCCACTGTCCTT
TCCTAATAAAATGAGGAAATTGCATCACAACACTCAACCCTATCTCGGTCTATTCTTTTGATTTATAAGG
GATTTTGCCGATTTCGGCCTATTGGTTAAAAAATGAGCTGATTTAACAAAAATTTAACGCGAATTAATTC
TGTGGAATGTGTGTCAGTTAGGGTGTGGAAAGTCCCCAGGCTCCCCAGCAGGCAGAAGTATGCAAAGCAT
GCATCTCAATTAGTCAGCAACCAGGTGTGGAAAGTCCCCAGGCTCCCCAGCAGGCAGAAGTATGCAAAGC
ATGCATCTCAATTAGTCAGCAACCATAGTCCCGCCCCTAACTCCGCCCATCCCGCCCCTAACTCCGCCCA
GTTCCGCCCATTCTCCGCCCCATGGCTGACTAATTTTTTTTATTTATGCAGAGGCCGAGGCCGCCTCTGC
CTCTGAGCTATTCCAGAAGTAGTGAGGAGGCTTTTTTGGAGGCCTAGGCTTTTGCAAAAAGCTCCCGGGA
GCTTGTATATCCATTTTCGGATCTGATCAGCACGTGTTGACAATTAATCATCGGCATAGTATATCGGCAT
AGTATAATACGACAAGGTGAGGAACTAAACCATGACCGAGTACAAGCCCACGGTGCGCCTCGCCACCCGC
GACGACGTCCCCAGGGCCGTACGCACCCTCGCCGC
Features (pLannotate 1.2.2; 20 found; start..end, strand, type, name):
    536..661     +  CDS            ble (fragment): BLE_KLEPN - Experimental evidence at protein level: Swiss-Prot protein existence level 1. Binding protein with a strong affinity to the bleomycin family of antibiotics. Binds to CL990; an antimitotic-antibiotic compound. From Klebsiella pneumoniae.
    656..777     +  polyA_signal   SV40 poly(A) signal: SV40 polyadenylation signal
    830..1690    -  CDS            AmpR: β-lactamase; bla; confers resistance to ampicillin, carbenicillin, and related antibiotics
   1693..1789    -  promoter       AmpR promoter (fragment): bla
   1819..1843    -  CDS            KanR (fragment): aminoglycoside phosphotransferase; aph(3')-Ia; confers resistance to kanamycin
   1954..2542    +  rep_origin     ori: high-copy-number ColE1/pMB1/pBR322/pUC origin of replication
   2767..2784    +  terminator     rrnB T2 terminator (fragment): transcription terminator T2 from the E. coli rrnB gene
   2809..2828    -  CDS            lacZα (fragment): LacZα fragment of β-galactosidase; lacZ fragment
   3284..3300    +  protein_bind   lac operator: The lac repressor binds to the lac operator to inhibit transcription in E. coli. This inhibition can be relieved by adding lactose or isopropyl-β-D-thiogalactopyranoside (IPTG). lac repressor encoded by lacI
   3543..3846    +  enhancer       CMV enhancer: human cytomegalovirus immediate early enhancer
   3847..4050    +  promoter       CMV promoter: human cytomegalovirus (CMV) immediate early promoter
   4186..4229    +  intron         CMV intron (fragment): modified intron A from human cytomegalovirus
   4281..4299    +  promoter       SP6 promoter: promoter for bacteriophage SP6 RNA polymerase
   4303..4340    +  CDS            IgH signal sequence (fragment): signal sequence from the mouse immunoglobulin heavy chain variable region
   4719..5510    +  CDS            IGHG4 (fragment): IGHG4_HUMAN - Experimental evidence at protein level: Swiss-Prot protein existence level 1. Constant region of immunoglobulin heavy chains. Immunoglobulins, also known as antibodies, are membrane-bound or secreted glycoproteins produced by B lymphocytes. In the recognition phase of humoral immunity, the membrane-bound immunoglobulins serve as receptors which, upon binding of a specific antigen, trigger the clonal expansion and differentiation of B lymphocytes into immunoglobulins- secreting plasma cells. Secreted immunoglobulins mediate the effector phase of humoral immunity, which results in
   5725..5836    +  polyA_signal   bGH poly(A) signal: bovine growth hormone polyadenylation signal
   5837..5945    +  rep_origin     f1 ori (fragment): f1 bacteriophage origin of replication; arrow indicates direction of (+) strand synthesis
   5959..6288    +  promoter       SV40 promoter: SV40 enhancer and early promoter
   6336..6383    +  promoter       EM7 promoter: synthetic bacterial promoter&nbsp
   6402..526     +  CDS            PuroR (fragment) (across the origin): puromycin N-acetyltransferase; pac from Streptomyces; confers resistance to puromycin
