[The description below was written by a language model from this plasmid's Addgene catalogue record and pLannotate feature annotations shown in this document.]
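Description:
pD649-HAsp-CD47-Fc(DAPA)-AviTag-6xHis is a mammalian expression plasmid built on the pD649 backbone for producing a secreted, Fc-fused form of the extracellular domain of human CD47. It is maintained in E. coli at high copy through a ColE1/pUC-type origin and selected with ampicillin via the β-lactamase gene. The sequenced record is about 6.5 kb, consistent with a 369 bp insert in the roughly 6.1 kb backbone.

Expression is driven by the human CMV immediate-early enhancer and promoter, followed by a fragment of CMV intron A and an SP6 promoter, a phage promoter of the kind used for in vitro transcription. The open reading frame begins with a secretion leader: the name indicates an "HAsp" signal peptide, whereas the annotation software matched this region only partially to a mouse IgH signal sequence. The CD47 ectodomain sits between two retained restriction sites and is fused at its C terminus to a human IgG Fc, then an AviTag and a 6xHis tag, with a bGH polyadenylation signal terminating the transcript. The Fc carries the D265A and P329A (DAPA) substitutions, which are generally used to reduce Fc effector binding. The annotation tool labels the Fc as an IGHG4 fragment, but the catalogue entry does not state the subclass. The Fc dimerises the protein, the AviTag allows site-specific biotinylation by BirA, and the His tag supports metal-affinity purification.

A separate SV40 promoter/EM7 cassette precedes sequence annotated as a partial puromycin resistance gene with an SV40 poly(A), suggesting a mammalian selection marker, though the record does not list one. The plasmid belongs to a collection made for a human IgSF cell-surface protein interaction screen. The depositor notes that some members of the collection may carry an IS4-like transposase upstream of the CMV promoter.
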