Addgene plasmid #156502: pD649-HAsp-CD47-Fc(DAPA)-AviTag-6xHis
Purpose: Mammalian expression of cell-surface protein extracellular domain fused to Fc(DAPA)-Avi-6xHis. Protein is secreted from cells.
Depositing lab: Chris Garcia. Depositing organization: Stanford University. Publication: A Human IgSF Cell-Surface Interactome Reveals a Complex Network of Protein-Protein Interactions. Wojtowicz WM, Vielmetter J, Fernandes RA, Siepe DH, Eastman CL, Chisholm GB, Cox S, Klock H, Anderson PW, Rue SM, Miller JJ, Glaser SM, Bragstad ML, Vance J, Lam AW, Lesley SA, Zinn K, Garcia KC. Cell. 2020 Aug 20;182(4):1027-1043.e17. doi: 10.1016/j.cell.2020.07.025. PubMed 32822567.
Backbone
  Vector backbone: pD649
  Backbone size w/o insert (bp): 6106
  Vector type: Mammalian Expression
Growth in bacteria
  Bacterial resistance: Ampicillin, 100 μg/mL
  Growth temperature: 37°C
  Growth strain: DH5alpha
  Copy number: High Copy
Gene/Insert
  Gene/Insert name: CD47
  Species: H. sapiens (human)
  Insert size (bp): 369
  Mutation: Fc region of human IgG contains D265A and P329A mutations (DAPA)
  Entrez Gene: CD47 (a.k.a. IAP, MER6, OA3)
  Promoter: CMV/SP6
  Tag / fusion protein: Fc(DAPA)-AviTag-6xHis (C terminal on backbone)
  Cloning method: Restriction Enzyme; 5′ cloning site GCGGCCGC (not destroyed); 3′ cloning site GGCGCGCC (not destroyed)
  Sequencing primers: 5′ ATTTAGGTGACACTATAG; 3′ CACGTACCAGTTGAACTTCACC
Resource information
  A portion of this plasmid was derived from a plasmid made by: synthesis by ThermoFisher
Terms and licenses: Academic/Nonprofit Terms; Industry Terms: Not Available to Industry
Depositor comments: Some plasmids in this collection may have an IS4-like element ISVsa5 family transposase upstream of the CMV promoter.
How to cite: pD649-HAsp-CD47-Fc(DAPA)-AviTag-6xHis was a gift from Chris Garcia (Addgene plasmid # 156502 ; http://n2t.net/addgene:156502 ; RRID:Addgene_156502)
